Addgene plasmid #132597: phNFM
Purpose: Expresses human NFM
Depositing lab: Anthony Brown. Depositing organization: Ohio State University. Publication: Charcot-Marie-Tooth disease Type 2E/1F mutant neurofilament proteins assemble into neurofilaments. Stone EJ, Uchida A, Brown A. Cytoskeleton (Hoboken). 2019 Jul;76(7-8):423-439. doi: 10.1002/cm.21566. Epub 2019 Nov 6. PubMed 31574566.
Backbone
  Vector backbone: pEGFP-C1 with EGFP sequence removed
  Backbone manufacturer: Clontech
  Backbone size w/o insert (bp): 3981
  Modifications to backbone: Before subcloning the hNFM cDNA into the vector backbone, we added a Kozak sequence using a PCR strategy.
  Vector type: Mammalian Expression
  Selectable markers: Neomycin (select with G418)
Growth in bacteria
  Bacterial resistance: Kanamycin, 50 μg/mL
  Growth temperature: 37°C
  Growth strain: DH5alpha
  Copy number: High Copy
Gene/Insert
  Gene/Insert name: NEFM (alt name: neurofilament protein M)
  Species: H. sapiens (human)
  Insert size (bp): 3209
  Entrez Gene: NEFM (a.k.a. NEF3, NF-M, NFM)
  Promoter: CMV
  Cloning method: Restriction Enzyme; 5′ cloning site EcoRI (not destroyed); 3′ cloning site KpnI (not destroyed)
  Sequencing primers: 5′ CMV Forward; 3′ SV40pA-R
Resource information
  A portion of this plasmid was derived from a plasmid made by: The human NFM cDNA was provided by Virginia Lee.
Terms and licenses: Academic/Nonprofit Terms; Industry Terms: Not Available to Industry
How to cite: phNFM was a gift from Anthony Brown (Addgene plasmid # 132597 ; http://n2t.net/addgene:132597 ; RRID:Addgene_132597)
