[The description below was written by a language model from this plasmid's Addgene catalogue record and pLannotate feature annotations shown in this document.]
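Description:
phNFM is a mammalian expression plasmid for untagged human neurofilament protein M (NEFM, also called NF-M or NEF3). It is built on the Clontech pEGFP-C1 backbone from which the EGFP coding sequence has been removed, so the protein is expressed without a fluorescent fusion partner. The human NFM cDNA, an insert of about 3.2 kb, had a Kozak sequence added by PCR to favour efficient translation initiation. It was then cloned between EcoRI and KpnI sites, both of which were retained. Transcription is driven by the human cytomegalovirus immediate early enhancer and promoter and terminated by the SV40 polyadenylation signal. In the 7,190 nt sequence record the annotated NEFM open reading frame sits just downstream of a residual multiple cloning site fragment. It is followed by several hundred bases of unannotated sequence and a pBluescript-type polylinker remnant, which likely came along with the source cDNA clone.

The plasmid is propagated in E. coli through a high-copy ColE1/pUC-type origin, and it also carries an f1 phage origin. A single NeoR/KanR cassette (Tn5 aminoglycoside phosphotransferase) serves both hosts. A bacterial bla-type promoter provides kanamycin resistance in bacteria, while the SV40 enhancer/early promoter and HSV TK polyadenylation signal allow G418 selection in mammalian cells. The short large T antigen, ble and bGH poly(A) fragments in the annotation are probably incidental backbone matches rather than functional elements.

The stated purpose is simply expression of human NFM. The associated publication concerns the assembly of Charcot-Marie-Tooth disease type 2E/1F mutant neurofilament proteins into neurofilaments. This suggests use in transfected cells to supply the medium subunit for neurofilament assembly studies.
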