Features (pLannotate 1.2.2; 15 found; start..end, strand, type, name):
     79..382     +  enhancer       CMV enhancer: human cytomegalovirus immediate early enhancer
    383..586     +  promoter       CMV promoter: human cytomegalovirus (CMV) immediate early promoter
    609..652     +  misc_feature   MCS (fragment): multiple cloning site
    659..3406    +  CDS            NEFM: NFM_HUMAN - Also known as NEF3, NFM. Experimental evidence at protein level: Swiss-Prot protein existence level 1. Neurofilaments usually contain three intermediate filament proteins: NEFL, NEFM, and NEFH which are involved in the maintenance of neuronal caliber. May additionally cooperate with the neuronal intermediate filament proteins PRPH and INA to form neuronal filamentous networks (By similarity). From Homo sapiens (Human).
   3812..3857    +  misc_feature   MCS (fragment): pBluescript multiple cloning site
   3889..3973    +  CDS            large T antigen (fragment): large T antigen from SV40 (simian virus 40)
   3996..4117    +  polyA_signal   SV40 poly(A) signal: SV40 polyadenylation signal
   4151..4579    -  rep_origin     f1 ori (sequence partly withheld): f1 bacteriophage origin of replication; arrow indicates direction of (+) strand synthesis
   4606..4710    +  promoter       AmpR promoter: bla
   4712..5069    +  promoter       SV40 promoter: SV40 enhancer and early promoter
   5104..5898    +  CDS            NeoR/KanR: aminoglycoside phosphotransferase from Tn5; aph(3')-II (or nptII); confers resistance to neomycin, kanamycin, and G418 (Geneticin®)
   5919..6071    +  CDS            ble (fragment): BLE_KLEPN - Experimental evidence at protein level: Swiss-Prot protein existence level 1. Binding protein with a strong affinity to the bleomycin family of antibiotics. Binds to CL990; an antimitotic-antibiotic compound. From Klebsiella pneumoniae.
   6130..6177    +  polyA_signal   HSV TK poly(A) signal: herpes simplex virus thymidine kinase polyadenylation signal (Cole and Stacy, 1985)
   6268..6284    -  polyA_signal   bGH poly(A) signal (fragment): bovine growth hormone polyadenylation signal
   6506..7094    +  rep_origin     ori: high-copy-number ColE1/pMB1/pBR322/pUC origin of replication
>Addgene plasmid #132597 | phNFM | addgene full sequence | sequence record 260968 | Addgene NGS Result
CGTATTACCGCCATGCATTAGTTATTAATAGTAATCAATTACGGGGTCATTAGTTCATAGCCCATATATG
GAGTTCCGCGTTACATAACTTACGGTAAATGGCCCGCCTGGCTGACCGCCCAACGACCCCCGCCCATTGA
CGTCAATAATGACGTATGTTCCCATAGTAACGCCAATAGGGACTTTCCATTGACGTCAATGGGTGGAGTA
TTTACGGTAAACTGCCCACTTGGCAGTACATCAAGTGTATCATATGCCAAGTACGCCCCCTATTGACGTC
AATGACGGTAAATGGCCCGCCTGGCATTATGCCCAGTACATGACCTTATGGGACTTTCCTACTTGGCAGT
ACATCTACGTATTAGTCATCGCTATTACCATGGTGATGCGGTTTTGGCAGTACATCAATGGGCGTGGATA
GCGGTTTGACTCACGGGGATTTCCAAGTCTCCACCCCATTGACGTCAATGGGAGTTTGTTTTGGCACCAA
AATCAACGGGACTTTCCAAAATGTCGTAACAACTCCGCCCCATTGACGCAAATGGGCGGTAGGCGTGTAC
GGTGGGAGGTCTATATAAGCAGAGCTGGTTTAGTGAACCGTCAGATCCGCTAGCGCTACCGGACTCAGAT
CTCGAGCTCAAGCTTCGAATTCGCCACCATGAGCTACACGTTGGACTCGCTGGGCAACCCGTCCGCCTAC
CGGCGGGTAACCGAGACCCGCTCGAGCTTCAGCCGCGTCAGCGGCTCCCCGTCCAGTGGCTTCCGCTCGC
AGTCGTGGTCCCGCGGCTCGCCCAGCACCGTGTCCTCCTCCTATAAGCGCAGCATGCTCGCCCCGCGCCT
CGCTTACAGCTCGGCCATGCTCAGCTCCGCCGAGAGCAGCCTTGACTTCAGCCAGTCCTCGTCCCTGCTC
AACGGCGGCTCCGGACCCGGCGGCGACTACAAGCTGTCCCGCTCCAACGAGAAGGAGCAGCTGCAGGGGC
TGAACGACCGCTTTGCCGGCTACATAGAGAAGGTGCACTACCTGGAGCAGCAGAATAAGGAGATTGAGGC
GGAGATCCAGGCGCTGCGGCAGAAGCAGGCCTCGCACGCCCAGCTGGGCGACGCGTACGACCAGGAGATC
CGCGAGCTGCGCGCCACCCTGGAGATGGTGAACCACGAGAAGGCTCAGGTGCAGCTGGACTCGGACCACC
TGGAGGAAGACATCCACCGGCTCAAGGAGCGCTTTGAGGAGGAGGCGCGGTTGCGCGACGACACTGAGGC
GGCCATCCGCGCGCTGCGCAAAGACATCGAGGAGGCGTCGCTGGTCAAGGTGGAGCTGGACAAGAAGGTG
CAGTCGCTGCAGGATGAGGTGGCCTTCCTGCGGAGCAACCACGAGGAGGAGGTGGCCGACCTTCTGGCCC
AGATCCAGGCATCGCACATCACGGTGGAGCGCAAAGACTACCTGAAGACAGACATCTCGACGGCGCTGAA
GGAAATCCGCTCCCAGCTCGAAAGCCACTCAGACCAGAATATGCACCAGGCCGAAGAGTGGTTCAAATGC
CGCTACGCCAAGCTCACCGAGGCGGCCGAGCAGAACAAGGAGGCCATCCGCTCCGCCAAGGAAGAGATCG
CCGAGTACCGGCGCCAGCTGCAGTCCAAGAGCATCGAGCTAGAGTCGGTGCGCGGCACCAAGGAGTCCCT
GGAGCGGCAGCTCAGCGACATCGAGGAGCGCCACAACCACGACCTCAGCAGCTACCAGGACACCATCCAG
CAGCTGGAAAATGAGCTTCGGGGCACAAAGTGGGAAATGGCTCGTCATTTGCGCGAATACCAGGACCTCC
TCAACGTCAAGATGGCTCTGGATATAGAAATCGCTGCGTACAGAAAACTCCTGGAGGGTGAAGAGACTAG
ATTTAGCACATTTGCAGGAAGCATCACTGGGCCACTGTATACACACCGACCCCCAATCACAATATCCAGT
AAGATTCAGAAACCCAAGGTGGAAGCTCCCAAGCTTAAGGTCCAACACAAATTTGTCGAGGAGATCATAG
AGGAAACCAAAGTGGAGGATGAGAAGTCAGAAATGGAAGAGGCCCTGACAGCCATTACAGAGGAATTGGC
CGTTTCCATGAAGGAAGAGAAGAAAGAAGCAGCAGAAGAAAAGGAAGAGGAACCCGAAGCTGAAGAAGAA
GAAGTAGCTGCCAAAAAGTCTCCAGTGAAAGCAACTGCACCTGAAGTTAAAGAAGAGGAAGGGGAAAAGG
AGGAAGAAGAAGGCCAGGAAGAAGAGGAGGAAGAAGATGAGGGAGCTAAGTCAGACCAAGCCGAAGAGGG
AGGATCCGAGAAGGAAGGCTCTAGTGAAAAAGAGGAAGGTGAGCAGGAAGAAGGAGAAACAGAAGCTGAA
GCTGAAGGAGAGGAAGCCGAAGCTAAAGAGGAAAAGAAAGTGGAGGAAAAGAGTGAGGAAGTGGCTACCA
AGGAGGAGCTGGTGGCAGATGCCAAGGTGGAAAAGCCAGAAAAAGCCAAGTCTCCTGTGCCAAAATCACC
AGTGGAAGAGAAAGGCAAGTCTCCTGTGCCCAAGTCACCAGTGGAAGAGAAAGGCAAGTCTCCTGTGCCC
AAGTCACCAGTGGAAGAGAAAGGCAAGTCTCCTGTGCCGAAATCACCAGTGGAAGAGAAAGGCAAGTCTC
CTGTGTCAAAATCACCAGTGGAAGAGAAAGCCAAATCTCCTGTGCCAAAATCACCAGTGGAAGAGGCAAA
GTCAAAAGCAGAAGTGGGGAAAGGTGAACAGAAAGAGGAAGAAGAAAAGGAAGTCAAGGAAGCTCCCAAG
GAAGAGAAGGTAGAGAAAAAGGAAGAGAAACCAAAGGATGTGCCAGAGAAGAAGAAAGCTGAGTCCCCTG
TAAAGGAGGAAGCTGTGGCAGAGGTGGTCACCATCACCAAATCGGTAAAGGTGCACTTGGAGAAAGAGAC
CAAAGAAGAGGGGAAGCCACTGCAGCAGGAGAAAGAGAAGGAGAAAGCGGGAGGAGAGGGAGGAAGTGAG
GAGGAAGGGAGTGATAAAGGTGCCAAGGGATCCAGGAAGGAAGACATAGCTGTCAATGGGGAGGTAGAAG
GAAAAGAGGAGGTAGAGCAGGAGACCAAGGAAAAAGGCAGTGGGAGGGAAGAGGAGAAAGGCGTTGTCAC
CAATGGCCTAGACTTGAGCCCAGCAGATGAAAAGAAGGGGGGTGATAAAAGTGAGGAGAAAGTGGTGGTG
ACCAAAACGGTAGAAAAAATCACCAGTGAGGGGGGAGATGGTGCTACCAAATACATCACTAAATCTGTAA
CCGTCACTCAAAAGGTTGAAGAGCATGAAGAGACCTTTGAGGAGAAACTAGTGTCTACTAAAAAGGTAGA
AAAAGTCACTTCACACGCCATAGTAAAGGAAGTCACCCAGAGTGACTAAGATTTGAGTCCATTGCAAAAG
GTTAAGCCATATGACAATTTCAAAATGCATGTGATTGGCAGCTTCAAAACAGAACGGGTTCTCCCATGGG
GGCTCCAGACATTGTATTTTACTTTGTGCAATATGAGGGGACTGCATGCAAGCTCAGGGTGCTCCCTCCT
CAGTCTTTGGGGGATTCAAATGCATGATATTGTATGTACCTGGGAAATTTGCCGATTTCCTAAGCTGTTG
GAAGGGGGTCACTTAAGGGGGGATGTCTTGAGATGTATTATGCAAAGTACCAACTGAGCCAAAAACAATA
AATGAAACACAGAACTCAGCCTTAAGAAAGCTATATATGAATAATTATGTTTACCTCACTGGTGCATTTA
AAATGGACTTTTGTTCATGGGAGAACCTCGTTATCAAGCTTATCGATACCGTCGACCTCGAGGGGGGGCC
CGGTACCGCGGGCCCGGGATCCACCGGATCTAGATAACTGATCATAATCAGCCATACCACATTTGTAGAG
GTTTTACTTGCTTTAAAAAACCTCCCACACCTCCCCCTGAACCTGAAACATAAAATGAATGCAATTGTTG
TTGTTAACTTGTTTATTGCAGCTTATAATGGTTACAAATAAAGCAATAGCATCACAAATTTCACAAATAA
AGCATTTTTTTCACTGCATTCTAGTTGTGGTTTGTCCAAACTCATCAATGTATCTTAACGCGTAAATTGT
AAGCGTTAATATTTTGTTAAAATTCGCGTTAAATTTTTGTTAAATCAGCTCATTTTTTAACCAATAGGCC
GAAATCGGCAAAATCCCTTATAAATCAAAAGAATAGACCGAGATAGGGT
[37 nt withheld, positions 4250-4286]
AAAGAACGTGGACTCCAACGTCAAAGG
[49 nt withheld, positions 4314-4362]
T
[91 nt withheld, positions 4364-4454]
G
[124 nt withheld, positions 4456-4579]
CAGGTGGCACTTTTCGGGGAAATGTGCGCGGAACCCCTATTTGTTTATTTTTCTAAATACATTCAAATAT
GTATCCGCTCATGAGACAATAACCCTGATAAATGCTTCAATAATATTGAAAAAGGAAGAGTCCTGAGGCG
GAAAGAACCAGCTGTGGAATGTGTGTCAGTTAGGGTGTGGAAAGTCCCCAGGCTCCCCAGCAGGCAGAAG
TATGCAAAGCATGCATCTCAATTAGTCAGCAACCAGGTGTGGAAAGTCCCCAGGCTCCCCAGCAGGCAGA
AGTATGCAAAGCATGCATCTCAATTAGTCAGCAACCATAGTCCCGCCCCTAACTCCGCCCATCCCGCCCC
TAACTCCGCCCAGTTCCGCCCATTCTCCGCCCCATGGCTGACTAATTTTTTTTATTTATGCAGAGGCCGA
GGCCGCCTCGGCCTCTGAGCTATTCCAGAAGTAGTGAGGAGGCTTTTTTGGAGGCCTAGGCTTTTGCAAA
GATCGATCAAGAGACAGGATGAGGATCGTTTCGCATGATTGAACAAGATGGATTGCACGCAGGTTCTCCG
GCCGCTTGGGTGGAGAGGCTATTCGGCTATGACTGGGCACAACAGACAATCGGCTGCTCTGATGCCGCCG
TGTTCCGGCTGTCAGCGCAGGGGCGCCCGGTTCTTTTTGTCAAGACCGACCTGTCCGGTGCCCTGAATGA
ACTGCAAGACGAGGCAGCGCGGCTATCGTGGCTGGCCACGACGGGCGTTCCTTGCGCAGCTGTGCTCGAC
GTTGTCACTGAAGCGGGAAGGGACTGGCTGCTATTGGGCGAAGTGCCGGGGCAGGATCTCCTGTCATCTC
ACCTTGCTCCTGCCGAGAAAGTATCCATCATGGCTGATGCAATGCGGCGGCTGCATACGCTTGATCCGGC
TACCTGCCCATTCGACCACCAAGCGAAACATCGCATCGAGCGAGCACGTACTCGGATGGAAGCCGGTCTT
GTCGATCAGGATGATCTGGACGAAGAGCATCAGGGGCTCGCGCCAGCCGAACTGTTCGCCAGGCTCAAGG
CGAGCATGCCCGACGGCGAGGATCTCGTCGTGACCCATGGCGATGCCTGCTTGCCGAATATCATGGTGGA
AAATGGCCGCTTTTCTGGATTCATCGACTGTGGCCGGCTGGGTGTGGCGGACCGCTATCAGGACATAGCG
TTGGCTACCCGTGATATTGCTGAAGAGCTTGGCGGCGAATGGGCTGACCGCTTCCTCGTGCTTTACGGTA
TCGCCGCTCCCGATTCGCAGCGCATCGCCTTCTATCGCCTTCTTGACGAGTTCTTCTGAGCGGGACTCTG
GGGTTCGAAATGACCGACCAAGCGACGCCCAACCTGCCATCACGAGATTTCGATTCCACCGCCGCCTTCT
ATGAAAGGTTGGGCTTCGGAATCGTTTTCCGGGACGCCGGCTGGATGATCCTCCAGCGCGGGGATCTCAT
GCTGGAGTTCTTCGCCCACCCTAGGGGGAGGCTAACTGAAACACGGAAGGAGACAATACCGGAAGGAACC
CGCGCTATGACGGCAATAAAAAGACAGAATAAAACGCACGGTGTTGGGTCGTTTGTTCATAAACGCGGGG
TTCGGTCCCAGGGCTGGCACTCTGTCGATACCCCACCGAGACCCCATTGGGGCCAATACGCCCGCGTTTC
TTCCTTTTCCCCACCCCACCCCCCAAGTTCGGGTGAAGGCCCAGGGCTCGCAGCCAACGTCGGGGCGGCA
GGCCCTGCCATAGCCTCAGGTTACTCATATATACTTTAGATTGATTTAAAACTTCATTTTTAATTTAAAA
GGATCTAGGTGAAGATCCTTTTTGATAATCTCATGACCAAAATCCCTTAACGTGAGTTTTCGTTCCACTG
AGCGTCAGACCCCGTAGAAAAGATCAAAGGATCTTCTTGAGATCCTTTTTTTCTGCGCGTAATCTGCTGC
TTGCAAACAAAAAAACCACCGCTACCAGCGGTGGTTTGTTTGCCGGATCAAGAGCTACCAACTCTTTTTC
CGAAGGTAACTGGCTTCAGCAGAGCGCAGATACCAAATACTGTTCTTCTAGTGTAGCCGTAGTTAGGCCA
CCACTTCAAGAACTCTGTAGCACCGCCTACATACCTCGCTCTGCTAATCCTGTTACCAGTGGCTGCTGCC
AGTGGCGATAAGTCGTGTCTTACCGGGTTGGACTCAAGACGATAGTTACCGGATAAGGCGCAGCGGTCGG
GCTGAACGGGGGGTTCGTGCACACAGCCCAGCTTGGAGCGAACGACCTACACCGAACTGAGATACCTACA
GCGTGAGCTATGAGAAAGCGCCACGCTTCCCGAAGGGAGAAAGGCGGACAGGTATCCGGTAAGCGGCAGG
GTCGGAACAGGAGAGCGCACGAGGGAGCTTCCAGGGGGAAACGCCTGGTATCTTTATAGTCCTGTCGGGT
TTCGCCACCTCTGACTTGAGCGTCGATTTTTGTGATGCTCGTCAGGGGGGCGGAGCCTATGGAAAAACGC
CAGCAACGCGGCCTTTTTACGGTTCCTGGCCTTTTGCTGGCCTTTTGCTCACATGTTCTTTCCTGCGTTA
TCCCCTGATTCTGTGGATAAC
